>Addgene plasmid #120565 | pLEX-uORF-HA-birA*-N-Ras(Q61K/T35A)-IRES-Puro | addgene full sequence | sequence record 234170 | Addgene NGS Result
TGGAAGGGCTAATTCACTCCCAAAGAAGACAAGATATCCTTGATCTGTGGATCTACCACACACAAGGCTA
CTTCCCTGATTAGCAGAACTACACACCAGGGCCAGGGGTCAGATATCCACTGACCTTTGGATGGTGCTAC
AAGCTAGTACCAGTTGAGCCAGATAAGGTAGAAGAGGCCAATAAAGGAGAGAACACCAGCTTGTTACACC
CTGTGAGCCTGCATGGGATGGATGACCCGGAGAGAGAAGTGTTAGAGTGGAGGTTTGACAGCCGCCTAGC
ATTTCATCACGTGGCCCGAGAGCTGCATCCGGAGTACTTCAAGAACTGCTGATATCGAGCTTGCTACAAG
GGACTTTCCGCTGGGGACTTTCCAGGGAGGCGTGGCCTGGGCGGGACTGGGGAGTGGCGAGCCCTCAGAT
CCTGCATATAAGCAGCTGCTTTTTGCCTGTACTGGGTCTCTCTGGTTAGACCAGATCTGAGCCTGGGAGC
TCTCTGGCTAACTAGGGAACCCACTGCTTAAGCCTCAATAAAGCTTGCCTTGAGTGCTTCAAGTAGTGTG
TGCCCGTCTGTTGTGTGACTCTGGTAACTAGAGATCCCTCAGACCCTTTTAGTCAGTGTGGAAAATCTCT
AGCAGTGGCGCCCGAACAGGGACTTGAAAGCGAAAGGGAAACCAGAGGAGCTCTCTCGACGCAGGACTCG
GCTTGCTGAAGCGCGCACGGCAAGAGGCGAGGGGCGGCGACTGGTGAGTACGCCAAAAATTTTGACTAGC
GGAGGCTAGAAGGAGAGAGATGGGTGCGAGAGCGTCAGTATTAAGCGGGGGAGAATTAGATCGCGATGGG
AAAAAATTCGGTTAAGGCCAGGGGGAAAGAAAAAATATAAATTAAAACATATAGTATGGGCAAGCAGGGA
GCTAGAACGATTCGCAGTTAATCCTGGCCTGTTAGAAACATCAGAAGGCTGTAGACAAATACTGGGACAG
CTACAACCATCCCTTCAGACAGGATCAGAAGAACTTAGATCATTATATAATACAGTAGCAACCCTCTATT
GTGTGCATCAAAGGATAGAGATAAAAGACACCAAGGAAGCTTTAGACAAGATAGAGGAAGAGCAAAACAA
AAGTAAGACCACCGCACAGCAAGCGGCCGGCCGCTGATCTTCAGACCTGGAGGAGGAGATATGAGGGACA
ATTGGAGAAGTGAATTATATAAATATAAAGTAGTAAAAATTGAACCATTAGGAGTAGCACCCACCAAGGC
AAAGAGAAGAGTGGTGCAGAGAGAAAAAAGAGCAGTGGGAATAGGAGCTTTGTTCCTTGGGTTCTTGGGA
GCAGCAGGAAGCACTATGGGCGCAGCGTCAATGACGCTGACGGTACAGGCCAGACAATTATTGTCTGGTA
TAGTGCAGCAGCAGAACAATTTGCTGAGGGCTATTGAGGCGCAACAGCATCTGTTGCAACTCACAGTCTG
GGGCATCAAGCAGCTCCAGGCAAGAATCCTGGCTGTGGAAAGATACCTAAAGGATCAACAGCTCCTGGGG
ATTTGGGGTTGCTCTGGAAAACTCATTTGCACCACTGCTGTGCCTTGGAATGCTAGTTGGAGTAATAAAT
CTCTGGAACAGATTTGGAATCACACGACCTGGATGGAGTGGGACAGAGAAATTAACAATTACACAAGCTT
AATACACTCCTTAATTGAAGAATCGCAAAACCAGCAAGAAAAGAATGAACAAGAATTATTGGAATTAGAT
AAATGGGCAAGTTTGTGGAATTGGTTTAACATAACAAATTGGCTGTGGTATATAAAATTATTCATAATGA
TAGTAGGAGGCTTGGTAGGTTTAAGAATAGTTTTTGCTGTACTTTCTATAGTGAATAGAGTTAGGCAGGG
ATATTCACCATTATCGTTTCAGACCCACCTCCCAACCCCGAGGGGACCCGACAGGCCCGAAGGAATAGAA
GAAGAAGGTGGAGAGAGAGACAGAGACAGATCCATTCGATTAGTGAACGGATCGGCACTGCGTGCGCCAA
TTCTGCAGACAAATGGCAGTATTCATCCACAATTTTAAAAGAAAAGGGGGGATTGGGGGGTACAGTGCAG
GGGAAAGAATAGTAGACATAATAGCAACAGACATACAAACTAAAGAATTACAAAAACAAATTACAAAAAT
TCAAAATTTTCGGGTTTATTACAGGGACAGCAGAGATCCAGTTTGGTTAGTACCGGGCCCGCTCTAGTCC
GGAATCAGTCCTGCTCCTCGGCCACGAAGTGCACGCAGTTGCCGGCCGGGTCGCGCAGGGCGAACTCCCG
CCCCCACGGCTGCTCGCCGATCTCGGTCATGGCCGGCCCGGAGGCGTCCCGGAAGTTCGTGGACACGACC
TCCGACCACTCGGCGTACAGCTCGTCCAGGCCGCGCACCCACACCCAGGCCAGGGTGTTGTCCGGCACCA
CCTGGTCCTGGACCGCGCTGATGAACAGGGTCACGTCGTCCCGGACCACACCGGCGAAGTCGTCCTCCAC
GAAGTCCCGGGAGAACCCGAGCCGGTCGGTCCAGAACTCGACCGCTCCGGCGACGTCGCGCGCGGTGAGC
ACCGGAACGGCACTGGTCAACTTGGCCATGGTGGCCCTCCTATAGTGAGTCGTATTATACTATGCCGATA
TACTATGCCGATGATTAATTGTCAACACGTGCTGCAGGTCCGAGGTTCTAGACGTATTACCGCCATGCAT
TAGTTATTAATAGTAATCAATTACGGGGTCATTAGTTCATAGCCCATATATGGAGTTCCGCGTTACATAA
CTTACGGTAAATGGCCCGCCTGGCTGACCGCCCAACGACCCCCGCCCATTGACGTCAATAATGACGTATG
TTCCCATAGTAACGCCAATAGGGACTTTCCATTGACGTCAATGGGTGGAGTATTTACGGTAAACTGCCCA
CTTGGCAGTACATCAAGTGTATCATATGCCAAGTACGCCCCCTATTGACGTCAATGACGGTAAATGGCCC
GCCTGGCATTATGCCCAGTACATGACCTTATGGGACTTTCCTACTTGGCAGTACATCTACGTATTAGTCA
TCGCTATTACCATGGTGATGCGGTTTTGGCAGTACATCAATGGGCGTGGATAGCGGTTTGACTCACGGGG
ATTTCCAAGTCTCCACCCCATTGACGTCAATGGGAGTTTGTTTTGGCACCAAAATCAACGGGACTTTCCA
AAATGTCGTAACAACTCCGCCCCATTGACGCAAATGGGCGGTAGGCGTGTACGGTGGGAGGTCTATATAA
GCAGAGCTCGTTTAGTGAACCGTCAGATCGCCTGGAGACGCCATCCACGCTGTTTTGACCTCCATAGAAG
ACACCGACTCTACTAGAGGATCTACCATGGCATAACGACTAATATTTATGTACCCATACGATGTGCCTGA
CTATGCTAAGGACAACACCGTGCCCCTGAAGCTGATCGCCCTGCTGGCCAACGGCGAGTTCCACTCTGGC
GAGCAGCTGGGAGAGACCCTGGGAATGAGCAGAGCCGCCATCAACAAGCACATCCAGACACTGAGAGACT
GGGGAGTGGACGTGTTCACCGTGCCTGGCAAGGGCTACAGCCTGCCTGAGCCTATCCAGCTGCTGAACGC
CAAGCAGATCCTGGGACAGCTGGATGGCGGAAGCGTGGCCGTGCTGCCTGTGATCGACTCCACCAATCAG
TACCTGCTGGACAGAATCGGAGAGCTGAAGTCCGGCGACGCCTGCATCGCCGAGTACCAGCAGGCTGGCA
GAGGAGGCAGAGGACGGAAGTGGTTCAGCCCATTCGGAGCCAACCTGTACCTGTCCATGTTCTGGAGACT
GGAGCAGGGACCTGCTGCTGCCATCGGACTGAGTCTGGTGATCGGAATCGTGATGGCCGAGGTGCTGAGA
AAGCTGGGAGCCGACAAGGTGAGAGTGAAGTGGCCTAATGACCTGTACCTCCAGGACCGCAAGCTGGCTG
GCATCCTGGTGGAGCTGACAGGCAAGACAGGCGATGCCGCTCAGATCGTGATCGGAGCCGGAATCAACAT
GGCCATGAGAAGAGTGGAGGAGAGCGTGGTGAACCAGGGCTGGATCACCCTGCAGGAGGCTGGCATCAAC
CTGGACCGGAACACCCTGGCCGCCATGCTGATCAGAGAGCTGAGAGCCGCTCTGGAGCTGTTCGAGCAGG
AGGGACTGGCTCCTTACCTGAGCAGATGGGAGAAGCTGGACAACTTCATCAACAGACCTGTGAAGCTGAT
CATCGGCGACAAGGAAATCTTCGGCATCTCCAGAGGAATCGACAAGCAGGGAGCTCTGCTGCTGGAGCAG
GACGGAATCATCAAGCCCTGGATGGGCGGAGAAATCTCCCTGAGAAGCGCAGAGAAGGGATCCAGCGGCG
GCGGCAGCGGCGGCGGCGGCAGCACTGAGTACAAACTGGTGGTGGTTGGAGCAGGTGGTGTTGGGAAAAG
CGCACTGACAATCCAGCTAATCCAGAACCACTTTGTAGATGAATATGATCCCGCCATAGAGGATTCTTAC
AGAAAACAAGTGGTTATAGATGGTGAAACCTGTTTGTTGGACATACTGGATACAGCTGGAAAAGAAGAGT
ACAGTGCCATGAGAGACCAATACATGAGGACAGGCGAAGGCTTCCTCTGTGTATTTGCCATCAATAATAG
CAAGTCATTTGCGGATATTAACCTCTACAGGGAGCAGATTAAGCGAGTAAAAGACTCGGATGATGTACCT
ATGGTGCTAGTGGGAAACAAGTGTGATTTGCCAACAAGGACAGTTGATACAAAACAAGCCCACGAACTGG
CCAAGAGTTACGGGATTCCATTCATTGAAACCTCAGCCAAGACCAGACAGGGTGTTGAAGATGCTTTTTA
CACACTGGTAAGAGAAATACGCCAGTACCGAATGAAAAAACTCAACAGCAGTGATGATGGGACTCAGGGT
TGTATGGGATTGCCATGTGTGGTGATGTAACTCGAGTCTAGAGGGCCCGACGCGTCTGGCCACCGGTCGC
CCCTCTCCCTCCCCCCCCCCTAACGTTACTGGCCGAAGCCGCTTGGAATAAGGCCGGTGTGCGTTTGTCT
ATATGTTATTTTCCACCATATTGCCGTCTTTTGGCAATGTGAGGGCCCGGAAACCTGGCCCTGTCTTCTT
GACGAGCATTCCTAGGGGTCTTTCCCCTCTCGCCAAAGGAATGCAAGGTCTGTTGAATGTCGTGAAGGAA
GCAGTTCCTCTGGAAGCTTCTTGAAGACAAACAACGTCTGTAGCGACCCTTTGCAGGCAGCGGAACCCCC
CACCTGGCGACAGGTGCCTCTGCGGCCAAAAGCCACGTGTATAAGATACACCTGCAAAGGCGGCACAACC
CCAGTGCCACGTTGTGAGTTGGATAGTTGTGGAAAGAGTCAAATGGCTCTCCTCAAGCGTATTCAACAAG
GGGCTGAAGGATGCCCAGAAGGTACCCCATTGTATGGGATCTGATCTGGGGCCTCGGTGCACATGCTTTA
CATGTGTTTAGTCGAGGTTAAAAAAACGTCTAGGCCCCCCGAACCACGGGGACGTGGTTTTCCTTTGAAA
AACACGATAATACCATGGCCACCGAGTACAAGCCCACGGTGCGCCTCGCCACCCGCGACGACGTCCCCCG
GGCCGTACGCACCCTCGCCGCCGCGTTCGCCGACTACCCCGCCACGCGCCACACCGTCGACCCGGACCGC
CACATCGAGCGGGTCACCGAGCTGCAAGAACTCTTCCTCACGCGCGTCGGGCTCGACATCGGCAAGGTGT
GGGTCGCGGACGACGGCGCCGCGGTGGCGGTCTGGACCACGCCGGAGAGCGTCGAAGCGGGGGCGGTGTT
CGCCGAGATCGGCTCGCGCATGGCCGAGTTGAGCGGTTCCCGGCTGGCCGCGCAGCAACAGATGGAAGGC
CTCCTGGCGCCGCACCGGCCCAAGGAGCCCGCGTGGTTCCTGGCCACCGTCGGCGTCTCGCCCGACCACC
AGGGCAAGGGTCTGGGCAGCGCCGTCGTGCTCCCCGGAGTGGAGGCGGCCGAGCGCGCTGGGGTGCCCGC
CTTCCTGGAGACCTCCGCGCCCCGCAACCTCCCCTTCTACGAGCGGCTCGGCTTCACCGTCACCGCCGAC
GTCGAGGTGCCCGAAGGACCGCGCACCTGGTGCATGACCCGCAAGCCCGGTGCCTGAGTTAACAATCAAC
CTCTGGATTACAAAATTTGTGAAAGATTGACTGGTATTCTTAACTATGTTGCTCCTTTTACGCTATGTGG
ATACGCTGCTTTAATGCCTTTGTATCATGCTATTGCTTCCCGTATGGCTTTCATTTTCTCCTCCTTGTAT
AAATCCTGGTTGCTGTCTCTTTATGAGGAGTTGTGGCCCGTTGTCAGGCAACGTGGCGTGGTGTGCACTG
TGTTTGCTGACGCAACCCCCACTGGTTGGGGCATTGCCACCACCTGTCAGCTCCTTTCCGGGACTTTCGC
TTTCCCCCTCCCTATTGCCACGGCGGAACTCATCGCCGCCTGCCTTGCCCGCTGCTGGACAGGGGCTCGG
CTGTTGGGCACTGACAATTCCGTGGTGTTGTCGGGGAAGCTGACGTCCTTTCCATGGCTGCTCGCCTGTG
TTGCCACCTGGATTCTGCGCGGGACGTCCTTCTGCTACGTCCCTTCGGCCCTCAATCCAGCGGACCTTCC
TTCCCGCGGCCTGCTGCCGGCTCTGCGGCCTCTTCCGCGTCTTCGCCTTCGCCCTCAGACGAGTCGGATC
TCCCTTTGGGCCGCCTCCCCGCCTGGAATTAATTCTGCAGTCGAGACCTAGAAAAACATGGAGCAATCAC
AAGTAGCAATACAGCAGCTACCAATGCTGATTGTGCCTGGCTAGAAGCACAAGAGGAGGAGGAGGTGGGT
TTTCCAGTCACACCTCAGGTACCTTTAAGACCAATGACTTACAAGGCAGCTGTAGATCTTAGCCACTTTT
TAAAAGAAAAGAGGGGACTGGAAGGGCTAATTCACTCCCAACGAAGACAAGATCTGCTTTTTGCTTGTAC
TGGGTCTCTCTGGTTAGACCAGATCTGAGCCTGGGAGCTCTCTGGCTAACTAGGGAACCCACTGCTTAAG
CCTCAATAAAGCTTGCCTTGAGTGCTTCAAGTAGTGTGTGCCCGTCTGTTGTGTGACTCTGGTAACTAGA
GATCCCTCAGACCCTTTTAGTCAGTGTGGAAAATCTCTAGCAGTAGTAGTTCATGTCATCTTATTATTCA
GTATTTATAACTTGCAAAGAAATGAATATCAGAGAGTGAGAGGCCTTGACATTGTTTAAACCCGCTGATC
AGCCTCGACTGTGCCTTCTAGTTGCCAGCCATCTGTTGTTTGCCCCTCCCCCGTGCCTTCCTTGACCCTG
GAAGGTGCCACTCCCACTGTCCTTTCCTAATAAAATGAGGAAATTGCATCGCATTGTCTGAGTAGGTGTC
ATTCTATTCTGGGGGGTGGGGTGGGGCAGGACAGCAAGGGGGAGGATTGGGAAGACAATAGCAGGCATGC
TGGGGATGCGGTGGGCTCTATGGCTTCTGAGGCGGAAAGAACCAGCTGGGGCTCTAGGGGGTATCCCC
[124 nt withheld, positions 7629-7752]
C
[91 nt withheld, positions 7754-7844]
A
[49 nt withheld, positions 7846-7894]
CCTTTGACGTTGGAGTCCACGTTCTTT
[37 nt withheld, positions 7922-7958]
ACCCTATCTCGGTCTATTCTTTTGATTTATAAGGGATTTTGCCGATTTCGGCCTATTGGTTAAAAAATGA
GCTGATTTAACAAAAATTTAACGCGAATTAATTCTGTGGAATGTGTGTCAGTTAGGGTGTGGAAAGTCCC
CAGGCTCCCCAGCAGGCAGAAGTATGCAAAGCATGCATCTCAATTAGTCAGCAACCAGGTGTGGAAAGTC
CCCAGGCTCCCCAGCAGGCAGAAGTATGCAAAGCATGCATCTCAATTAGTCAGCAACCATAGTCCCGCCC
CTAACTCCGCCCATCCCGCCCCTAACTCCGCCCAGTTCCGCCCATTCTCCGCCCCATGGCTGACTAATTT
TTTTTATTTATGCAGAGGCCGAGGCCGCCTCTGCCTCTGAGCTATTCCAGAAGTAGTGAGGAGGCTTTTT
TGGAGGCCTAGGCTTTTGCAAAAAGCTCCCGGGAGCTTGTATATCCATTTTCGGATCTGATCAGCACGTG
ATGAAAAAGCCTGAACTCACCGCGACGTCTGTCGAGAAGTTTCTGATCGAAAAGTTCGACAGCGTCTCCG
ACCTGATGCAGCTCTCGGAGGGCGAAGAATCTCGTGCTTTCAGCTTCGATGTAGGAGGGCGTGGATATGT
CCTGCGGGTAAATAGCTGCGCCGATGGTTTCTACAAAGATCGTTATGTTTATCGGCACTTTGCATCGGCC
GCGCTCCCGATTCCGGAAGTGCTTGACATTGGGGAATTCAGCGAGAGCCTGACCTATTGCATCTCCCGCC
GTGCACAGGGTGTCACGTTGCAAGACCTGCCTGAAACCGAACTGCCCGCTGTTCTGCAGCCGGTCGCGGA
GGCCATGGATGCGATCGCTGCGGCCGATCTTAGCCAGACGAGCGGGTTCGGCCCATTCGGACCGCAAGGA
ATCGGTCAATACACTACATGGCGTGATTTCATATGCGCGATTGCTGATCCCCATGTGTATCACTGGCAAA
CTGTGATGGACGACACCGTCAGTGCGTCCGTCGCGCAGGCTCTCGATGAGCTGATGCTTTGGGCCGAGGA
CTGCCCCGAAGTCCGGCACCTCGTGCACGCGGATTTCGGCTCCAACAATGTCCTGACGGACAATGGCCGC
ATAACAGCGGTCATTGACTGGAGCGAGGCGATGTTCGGGGATTCCCAATACGAGGTCGCCAACATCTTCT
TCTGGAGGCCGTGGTTGGCTTGTATGGAGCAGCAGACGCGCTACTTCGAGCGGAGGCATCCGGAGCTTGC
AGGATCGCCGCGGCTCCGGGCGTATATGCTCCGCATTGGTCTTGACCAACTCTATCAGAGCTTGGTTGAC
GGCAATTTCGATGATGCAGCTTGGGCGCAGGGTCGATGCGACGCAATCGTCCGATCCGGAGCCGGGACTG
TCGGGCGTACACAAATCGCCCGCAGAAGCGCGGCCGTCTGGACCGATGGCTGTGTAGAAGTACTCGCCGA
TAGTGGAAACCGACGCCCCAGCACTCGTCCGAGGGCAAAGGAATAGCACGTGCTACGAGATTTCGATTCC
ACCGCCGCCTTCTATGAAAGGTTGGGCTTCGGAATCGTTTTCCGGGACGCCGGCTGGATGATCCTCCAGC
GCGGGGATCTCATGCTGGAGTTCTTCGCCCACCCCAACTTGTTTATTGCAGCTTATAATGGTTACAAATA
AAGCAATAGCATCACAAATTTCACAAATAAAGCATTTTTTTCACTGCATTCTAGTTGTGGTTTGTCCAAA
CTCATCAATGTATCTTATCATGTCTGTATACCGTCGACCTCTAGCTAGAGCTTGGCGTAATCATGGTCAT
AGCTGTTTCCTGTGTGAAATTGTTATCCGCTCACAATTCCACACAACATACGAGCCGGAAGCATAAAGTG
TAAAGCCTGGGGTGCCTAATGAGTGAGCTAACTCACATTAATTGCGTTGCGCTCACTGCCCGCTTTCCAG
TCGGGAAACCTGTCGTGCCAGCTGCATTAATGAATCGGCCAACGCGCGGGGAGAGGCGGTTTGCGTATTG
GGCGCTCTTCCGCTTCCTCGCTCACTGACTCGCTGCGCTCGGTCGTTCGGCTGCGGCGAGCGGTATCAGC
TCACTCAAAGGCGGTAATACGGTTATCCACAGAATCAGGGGATAACGCAGGAAAGAACATGTGAGCAAAA
GGCCAGCAAAAGGCCAGGAACCGTAAAAAGGCCGCGTTGCTGGCGTTTTTCCATAGGCTCCGCCCCCCTG
ACGAGCATCACAAAAATCGACGCTCAAGTCAGAGGTGGCGAAACCCGACAGGACTATAAAGATACCAGGC
GTTTCCCCCTGGAAGCTCCCTCGTGCGCTCTCCTGTTCCGACCCTGCCGCTTACCGGATACCTGTCCGCC
TTTCTCCCTTCGGGAAGCGTGGCGCTTTCTCATAGCTCACGCTGTAGGTATCTCAGTTCGGTGTAGGTCG
TTCGCTCCAAGCTGGGCTGTGTGCACGAACCCCCCGTTCAGCCCGACCGCTGCGCCTTATCCGGTAACTA
TCGTCTTGAGTCCAACCCGGTAAGACACGACTTATCGCCACTGGCAGCAGCCACTGGTAACAGGATTAGC
AGAGCGAGGTATGTAGGCGGTGCTACAGAGTTCTTGAAGTGGTGGCCTAACTACGGCTACACTAGAAGAA
CAGTATTTGGTATCTGCGCTCTGCTGAAGCCAGTTACCTTCGGAAAAAGAGTTGGTAGCTCTTGATCCGG
CAAACAAACCACCGCTGGTAGCGGTGGTTTTTTTGTTTGCAAGCAGCAGATTACGCGCAGAAAAAAAGGA
TCTCAAGAAGATCCTTTGATCTTTTCTACGGGGTCTGACGCTCAGTGGAACGAAAACTCACGTTAAGGGA
TTTTGGTCATGAGATTATCAAAAAGGATCTTCACCTAGATCCTTTTAAATTAAAAATGAAGTTTTAAATC
AATCTAAAGTATATATGAGTAAACTTGGTCTGACAGTTACCAATGCTTAATCAGTGAGGCACCTATCTCA
GCGATCTGTCTATTTCGTTCATCCATAGTTGCCTGACTCCCCGTCGTGTAGATAACTACGATACGGGAGG
GCTTACCATCTGGCCCCAGTGCTGCAATGATACCGCGAGACCCACGCTCACCGGCTCCAGATTTATCAGC
AATAAACCAGCCAGCCGGAAGGGCCGAGCGCAGAAGTGGTCCTGCAACTTTATCCGCCTCCATCCAGTCT
ATTAATTGTTGCCGGGAAGCTAGAGTAAGTAGTTCGCCAGTTAATAGTTTGCGCAACGTTGTTGCCATTG
CTACAGGCATCGTGGTGTCACGCTCGTCGTTTGGTATGGCTTCATTCAGCTCCGGTTCCCAACGATCAAG
GCGAGTTACATGATCCCCCATGTTGTGCAAAAAAGCGGTTAGCTCCTTCGGTCCTCCGATCGTTGTCAGA
AGTAAGTTGGCCGCAGTGTTATCACTCATGGTTATGGCAGCACTGCATAATTCTCTTACTGTCATGCCAT
CCGTAAGATGCTTTTCTGTGACTGGTGAGTACTCAACCAAGTCATTCTGAGAATAGTGTATGCGGCGACC
GAGTTGCTCTTGCCCGGCGTCAATACGGGATAATACCGCGCCACATAGCAGAACTTTAAAAGTGCTCATC
ATTGGAAAACGTTCTTCGGGGCGAAAACTCTCAAGGATCTTACCGCTGTTGAGATCCAGTTCGATGTAAC
CCACTCGTGCACCCAACTGATCTTCAGCATCTTTTACTTTCACCAGCGTTTCTGGGTGAGCAAAAACAGG
AAGGCAAAATGCCGCAAAAAAGGGAATAAGGGCGACACGGAAATGTTGAATACTCATACTCTTCCTTTTT
CAATATTATTGAAGCATTTATCAGGGTTATTGTCTCATGAGCGGATACATATTTGAATGTATTTAGAAAA
ATAAACAAATAGGGGTTCCGCGCACATTTCCCCGAAAAGTGCCACCTGACGTCGACGGATCGGGAGATCA
ACTTGTTTATTGCAGCTTATAATGGTTACAAATAAAGCAATAGCATCACAAATTTCACAAATAAAGCATT
TTTTTCACTGCATTCTAGTTGTGGTTTGTCCAAACTCATCAATGTATCTTATCATGTCTGGATCAACTGG
ATAACTCAAGCTAACCAAAATCATCCCAAACTTCCCACCCCATACCCTATTACCACTGCCAATTACCTGT
GGTTTCATTTACTCTAAACCTGTGATTCCTCTGAATTATTTTCATTTTAAAGAAATTGTATTTGTTAAAT
ATGTACTACAAACTTAGTAGT
Features (pLannotate 1.2.2; 34 found; start..end, strand, type, name):
    377..634     +  LTR            5' LTR (truncated): truncated 5' long terminal repeat (LTR) from HIV-1
    681..806     +  misc_feature   HIV-1 Ψ: packaging signal of human immunodeficiency virus type 1
    790..1128    +  CDS            HIV-1 gag (fragment): gag protein from human immunodeficiency virus 1; gag
   1303..1536    +  misc_feature   RRE: The Rev response element (RRE) of HIV-1 allows for Rev-dependent mRNA export from the nucleus to the cytoplasm.
   1913..2013    +  CDS            Rev (fragment): human immunodeficiency virus 1 (HIV-1) Rev protein; rev; enhances nuclear export of unspliced and incompletely spliced viral mRNAs
   2063..2180    +  misc_feature   cPPT/CTS: central polypurine tract and central termination sequence of HIV-1
   2245..2619    -  CDS            BleoR: antibiotic-binding protein; Sh ble from Streptoalloteichus hindustanus; confers resistance to bleomycin, phleomycin, and Zeocin™
   2639..2686    -  promoter       EM7 promoter: synthetic bacterial promoter&nbsp
   2791..3094    +  enhancer       CMV enhancer: human cytomegalovirus immediate early enhancer
   3095..3298    +  promoter       CMV promoter: human cytomegalovirus (CMV) immediate early promoter
   3411..3436    +  CDS            3xHA (fragment): three tandem HA epitope tags
   3438..4397    +  CDS            BirA(R118G): promiscuous R118G mutant of the E. coli biotin protein ligase (Cronan, 2005) also known as BirA* or BioID
   4434..4997    +  CDS            NRAS: RASN_HUMAN - Also known as HRAS1. Experimental evidence at protein level: Swiss-Prot protein existence level 1. Ras proteins bind GDP/GTP and possess intrinsic GTPase activity. From Homo sapiens (Human).
   5040..5612    +  misc_feature   IRES: internal ribosome entry site (IRES) of the encephalomyocarditis virus (EMCV)
   5621..6217    +  CDS            PuroR: puromycin N-acetyltransferase; pac from Streptomyces alboniger; confers resistance to puromycin
   6224..6812    +  misc_feature   WPRE: woodchuck hepatitis virus posttranscriptional regulatory element
   6829..7017    +  CDS            nef (fragment): NEF_HV1Z2 - Experimental evidence at protein level: Swiss-Prot protein existence level 1. Extracellular Nef protein targets CD4(+) T-lymphocytes for apoptosis by interacting with CXCR4 surface receptors. From Human immunodeficiency virus type 1 group M subtype D (isolate Z2/CDC-Z34) (HIV-1).
   7019..7252    +  LTR            3' LTR (ΔU3): self-inactivating 3' long terminal repeat (LTR) from HIV-1
   7359..7583    +  polyA_signal   bGH poly(A) signal: bovine growth hormone polyadenylation signal
   7587..7608    +  promoter       SV40 promoter (fragment): SV40 enhancer and early promoter
   7629..8057    +  rep_origin     f1 ori (sequence partly withheld): f1 bacteriophage origin of replication; arrow indicates direction of (+) strand synthesis
   8071..8400    +  promoter       SV40 promoter: SV40 enhancer and early promoter
   8449..9474    +  CDS            HygR: aminoglycoside phosphotransferase from E. coli; aph(4)-Ia; confers resistance to hygromycin
   9484..9609    +  CDS            ble (fragment): BLE_KLEPN - Experimental evidence at protein level: Swiss-Prot protein existence level 1. Binding protein with a strong affinity to the bleomycin family of antibiotics. Binds to CL990; an antimitotic-antibiotic compound. From Klebsiella pneumoniae.
   9604..9725    +  polyA_signal   SV40 poly(A) signal: SV40 polyadenylation signal
   9796..9818    -  protein_bind   lac operator (fragment): The lac repressor binds to the lac operator to inhibit transcription in E. coli. This inhibition can be relieved by adding lactose or isopropyl-β-D-thiogalactopyranoside (IPTG). lac repressor encoded by lacI
   9822..9852    -  promoter       lac promoter: promoter for the E. coli lac operon
   9867..9888    -  protein_bind   CAP binding site: CAP binding activates transcription in the presence of cAMP. E. coli catabolite activator protein
   9901..9993    -  CDS            lacI (fragment): lac repressor; lacI; The lac repressor binds to the lac operator to inhibit transcription in E. coli. This inhibition can be relieved by adding lactose or isopropyl-β-D-thiogalactopyranoside (IPTG).
  10176..10764   -  rep_origin     ori: high-copy-number ColE1/pMB1/pBR322/pUC origin of replication
  10935..11795   -  CDS            AmpR: β-lactamase; bla; confers resistance to ampicillin, carbenicillin, and related antibiotics
  11796..11900   -  promoter       AmpR promoter: bla
  11948..12082   +  polyA_signal   SV40 poly(A) signal: SV40 polyadenylation signal
  12249..329     +  CDS            nef (fragment) (across the origin): NEF_HV1BR - Experimental evidence at protein level: Swiss-Prot protein existence level 1. Extracellular Nef protein targets CD4(+) T-lymphocytes for apoptosis by interacting with CXCR4 surface receptors (PubMed:14990729). From Human immunodeficiency virus type 1 group M subtype B (isolate BRU/LAI) (HIV-1).
