[The description below was written by a language model from this plasmid's Addgene catalogue record and pLannotate feature annotations shown in this document.]
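Description:
pLEX-uORF-HA-birA*-N-Ras(Q61K/T35A)-IRES-Puro is a 12.2 kb HIV-1-based lentiviral and mammalian expression plasmid built on the pLEX backbone. It is propagated in E. coli through a high-copy ColE1/pUC-type origin with ampicillin resistance, and also carries an f1 origin. The transfer region contains a truncated 5' LTR, the Ψ packaging signal with a gag fragment, the RRE for Rev-dependent RNA export, the cPPT/CTS, a WPRE, and a self-inactivating ΔU3 3' LTR, so the genome can be packaged when helper functions are supplied in trans. An EM7-driven bleomycin/Zeocin resistance gene lies in reverse orientation between the cPPT and the CMV enhancer. An SV40 promoter-driven hygromycin resistance cassette is annotated outside the LTRs, although the catalogue lists only puromycin as the mammalian selectable marker.

The payload is a single CMV enhancer/promoter-driven bicistronic transcript. Its first cistron encodes an HA epitope tag fused to BirA(R118G), the promiscuous E. coli biotin ligase used for BioID, followed by human NRAS carrying the Q61K and T35A substitutions. Q61K is a well-known oncogenic, GTPase-impairing Ras mutation, and T35 lies in the effector-binding switch I region, but the record does not state the rationale for the T35A change. An EMCV IRES then drives puromycin N-acetyltransferase, which links drug selection to expression of the fusion. The "uORF" in the name suggests an upstream open reading frame ahead of the fusion, an element generally used to dampen translation; it is not annotated in the feature table. The construct is intended for transfection or lentiviral transduction of mammalian cells, where the fusion biotinylates nearby proteins, in keeping with the associated study mapping the proximal proteome of oncogenic Ras.
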