Addgene plasmid #120565: pLEX-uORF-HA-birA*-N-Ras(Q61K/T35A)-IRES-Puro
Purpose: Expresses HA-birA*-N-Ras Q61K/T35A fusion protein in mammalian cells & for virus production
Depositing lab: Paul Khavari. Depositing organization: Stanford University. Publication: The Functional Proximal Proteome of Oncogenic Ras Includes mTORC2. Kovalski JR, Bhaduri A, Zehnder AM, Neela PH, Che Y, Wozniak GG, Khavari PA. Mol Cell. 2019 Jan 4. pii: S1097-2765(18)31031-1. doi: 10.1016/j.molcel.2018.12.001. PubMed 30639242.
Backbone
  Vector backbone: pLEX
  Backbone manufacturer: Thermo Scientific
  Backbone size w/o insert (bp): 10682
  Total vector size (bp): 12249
  Vector type: Mammalian Expression, Lentiviral
  Selectable markers: Puromycin
Growth in bacteria
  Bacterial resistance: Ampicillin, 100 μg/mL
  Growth temperature: 37°C
  Growth strain: NEB Stable
  Copy number: Unknown
Gene/Insert
  Gene/Insert name: NRAS
  Species: H. sapiens (human)
  Insert size (bp): 1617
  Mutation: Q61K, T35A
  Entrez Gene: NRAS (a.k.a. ALPS4, CMNS, KRAS, N-ras, NCMS, NRAS1, NS6)
  Promoter: CMV
  Tag / fusion protein: HA-birA* (N terminal on backbone)
  Cloning method: Ligation Independent Cloning
  Sequencing primers: 5′ CACCAAAATCAACGGGACTT; 3′ ATATAGACAAACGCACACCGGCCT
Terms and licenses: Academic/Nonprofit Terms; Industry Terms: Not Available to Industry
How to cite: pLEX-uORF-HA-birA*-N-Ras(Q61K/T35A)-IRES-Puro was a gift from Paul Khavari (Addgene plasmid # 120565 ; http://n2t.net/addgene:120565 ; RRID:Addgene_120565)
