>Addgene plasmid #120565 | pLEX-uORF-HA-birA*-N-Ras(Q61K/T35A)-IRES-Puro | depositor partial sequence | sequence record 228981 | pLEX Forward
ATGGGCGGTAGGCGTGTACGGTGGGAGGTCTATATAAGCAGAGCTCGTTTAGTGAACCGTCAGATCGCCT
GGAGACGCCATCCACGCTGTTTTGACCTCCATAGAAGACACCGACTCTACTAGAGGATCTACCATGGCAT
AACGACTAATATTTATGTACCCATACGATGTGCCTGACTATGCTAAGGACAACACCGTGCCCCTGAAGCT
GATCGCCCTGCTGGCCAACGGCGAGTTCCACTCTGGCGAGCAGCTGGGAGAGACCCTGGGAATGAGCAGA
GCCGCCATCAACAAGCACATCCAGACACTGAGAGACTGGGGAGTGGACGTGTTCACCGTGCCTGGCAAGG
GCTACAGCCTGCCTGAGCCTATCCAGCTGCTGAACGCCAAGCAGATCCTGGGACAGCTGGATGGCGGAAG
CGTGGCCGTGCTGCCTGTGATCGACTCCACCAATCAGTACCTGCTGGACAGAATCGGAGAGCTGAAGTCC
GGCGACGCCTGCATCGCCGAGTACCAGCAGGCTGGCAGAGGAGGCAGAGGACGGAAGTGGTTCAGCCCAT
TCGGAGCCAACCTGTACCTGTCCATGTTCTGGAGACTGGAGCAGGGACCTGCTGCTGCCATCGGACTGAG
TCTGGTGATCGGAATCGTGATGGCCGAGGTGCTGAGAAAGCTGGGAGCCGACAAGGTGAGAGTGAAGTGG
CCTAATGACCTGTACCTCCAGGACCGCAAGCTGGCTGGCATCCTGGTGGAGCTGACAGGCAAGACAGGCG
ATGCCGCTCAGATCGTGATCGGAGCCGGAATCAACATGGCC
