>Addgene plasmid #120565 | pLEX-uORF-HA-birA*-N-Ras(Q61K/T35A)-IRES-Puro | depositor partial sequence | sequence record 228982 | birA* Forward
CTCCCTGAGAAGCGCAGAGAAGGGATCCAGCGGCGGCGGCAGCGGCGGCGGCGGCAGCACTGAGTACAAA
CTGGTGGTGGTTGGAGCAGGTGGTGTTGGGAAAAGCGCACTGACAATCCAGCTAATCCAGAACCACTTTG
TAGATGAATATGATCCCGCCATAGAGGATTCTTACAGAAAACAAGTGGTTATAGATGGTGAAACCTGTTT
GTTGGACATACTGGATACAGCTGGAAAAGAAGAGTACAGTGCCATGAGAGACCAATACATGAGGACAGGC
GAAGGCTTCCTCTGTGTATTTGCCATCAATAATAGCAAGTCATTTGCGGATATTAACCTCTACAGGGAGC
AGATTAAGCGAGTAAAAGACTCGGATGATGTACCTATGGTGCTAGTGGGAAACAAGTGTGATTTGCCAAC
AAGGACAGTTGATACAAAACAAGCCCACGAACTGGCCAAGAGTTACGGGATTCCATTCATTGAAACCTCA
GCCAAGACCAGACAGGGTGTTGAAGATGCTTTTTACACACTGGTAAGAGAAATACGCCAGTACCGAATGA
AAAAACTCAACAGCAGTGATGATGGGACTCAGGGTTGTATGGGATTGCCATGTGTGGTGATGTAACTCGA
GTCTAGAGGGCCCGACGCGTCTGGCCACCGGTCGCCCCTCTCCCTCCCCCCCCCCTAACGTTACTGGCCG
AAGCCGCTTGGAATAAGGCCGGTGTGCGTTTGTCTATATGTTATTTTCCACCATATTGCCGTCTTTTGGC
AATGTGAGGGCCCGGAAACCTGGCCCTGTCTTCTTGACGAGCATTCCTAGGGGTCTTTCCCCTCTCGCCA
AAGGAATGCAAGG
