>Addgene plasmid #120565 | pLEX-uORF-HA-birA*-N-Ras(Q61K/T35A)-IRES-Puro | depositor partial sequence | sequence record 228983 | pLEX Reverse
TCTGCTGCTGGAGCAGGACGGAATCATCAAGCCCTGGATGGGCGGAGAAATCTCCCTGAGAAGCGCAGAG
AAGGGATCCAGCGGCGGCGGCAGCGGCGGCGGCGGCAGCACTGAGTACAAACTGGTGGTGGTTGGAGCAG
GTGGTGTTGGGAAAAGCGCACTGACAATCCAGCTAATCCAGAACCACTTTGTAGATGAATATGATCCCGC
CATAGAGGATTCTTACAGAAAACAAGTGGTTATAGATGGTGAAACCTGTTTGTTGGACATACTGGATACA
GCTGGAAAAGAAGAGTACAGTGCCATGAGAGACCAATACATGAGGACAGGCGAAGGCTTCCTCTGTGTAT
TTGCCATCAATAATAGCAAGTCATTTGCGGATATTAACCTCTACAGGGAGCAGATTAAGCGAGTAAAAGA
CTCGGATGATGTACCTATGGTGCTAGTGGGAAACAAGTGTGATTTGCCAACAAGGACAGTTGATACAAAA
CAAGCCCACGAACTGGCCAAGAGTTACGGGATTCCATTCATTGAAACCTCAGCCAAGACCAGACAGGGTG
TTGAAGATGCTTTTTACACACTGGTAAGAGAAATACGCCAGTACCGAATGAAAAAACTCAACAGCAGTGA
TGATGGGACTCAGGGTTGTATGGGATTGCCATGTGTGGTGATGTAACTCGAGTCTAGAGGGCCCGACGCG
TCTGGCCACCGGTCGCCCCTCTCCCTCCCCCCCCC
